>Addgene plasmid #244627 | CL20_mEGFP_FOidr_075 | addgene full sequence | sequence record 487984 | Addgene NGS Result
AAAAAAAATCTAACCTCAAGTCAAGGCTTTTCTATGGAATAAGGAATGGACAGCAGGGGGCTGTTTCATA
TACTGATGACCTCTTTATAGCCAACCTTTGTTCATGGCAGCCAGCATATGGGCATATGTTGCCAAACTCT
AAACCAAATACTCATTCTGATGTTTTAAATGATTTGCCCTCCCATATGTCCTTCCGAGTGAGAGACACAA
AAAATTCCAACACACTATTGCAATGAAAATAAATTTCCTTTATTAGCCAGAAGTCAGATGCTCAAGGGGC
TTCATGATGTCCCCATAATTTTTGGCAGAGGGAAAAAGATCTGCTAGCTCGAGCAGCTGAAGCTTTATTG
AGGCTTAAGCAGTGGGTTCCCTAGTTAGCCAGAGAGCTCCCAGGCTCAGATCTGGTCTAACCAGAGAGAC
CCAGTACAGGCAAAAAGCAGATCTTGTCTTCTTTGGGAGTGAATTAGCCCTTCCAGTCCCCCCTTTTCTT
TTAAAAAGTGGCTAAGATCTACAGCTGCCTTGTAAGTCATTGGTCTTAAAGGTACCGTAATCTTATCTAG
AACCGGTTCAGTTAATATTACCTCTGTTAATACCACCTCTGCCGCCCATGGCGTGAGATACGCCCCTTTG
TCGGTTAAACTGTCTACCCCTGACACCTTGGCGAAGAGTAGTTTGCAGCCGAACTCTCCTGAAAGGCTTT
GGCTGACTAGAGCTTGTGTCTACACTGCTAGAACTCGGTGGGTCCTGGCTAGTAGAAGGGAGATCTGACT
CATCGCTAGCTTGCACCGGCTCCTCTTCCTGTTGAGAGTCGATCTCAAGGCCGGCCTCAGATGAAATACC
CTCGGATTCGGCTTCCACGAAAACCTCATCTCCATCGTCGCCTGTTGCGGTTTCGTTTGTAGTGCTCAAG
GTGCCAGTAGAAGTCGTCACCATTGGGACGGACTGACTTGCGTGCTCGCTAGCATCTGAGGTAGTGCTTT
CTGTAAACACTGTCACAGGTGCGGCTACCTGGAGGGGCGTTGTTGGGACGCTTCGACCACCACTCTCCTC
TTCATGCGCGAGGAAAAGGGGAGTCTCGTACATACCGAGTCCGCCTTGAGAGGCGAGTTGGCCGAGATCG
CTATGGGAACTACTCGTTTGAGGCATGTCCTCAGGAGGACCAAAGCGGAATCGAGGAACACCCGCTACTT
GAGGACTATGTATAGCTTCTGCAAAGCCATCAGTCCTATGAGGCACCACAAGGGTAGGCGTGGATGGTAC
TGTCCTGTCCTCATCATCGAAAAAATGTTGCTGCATACCACCTATCCCAGGGGTCAACTGGAGGCCTCTG
CCAACTGACTGTCGCCGAGTCATCTGTATGCGTTGAACCGGAGGACCCAGCTCCTGTGGAGGCGCGTGAA
TGGTAAGGCGCGGTGGGAGAGGATGGGGGGGTCTCCGTGGACTTTGGGGAGCCCTCGGAGCTTGTCTTTC
GGAGGCTGAGCTTGGCTGCTGCTCCCTGCTCACTTCCTGTGAAAAGCTACTCTCAGCTGCGCCGGTATTC
CCCTCCCCAGAATTTTGGCTGTCCGCGGCTCTGTGATTCCCCTCTCCACCACCCATGGATTCCTCGGTCT
CTGTGCCAGGGTCAGTTCCGTCCCCCCCCTCAGCGTCATCGGCTTCGTACCCGTCGTTGCCATCGGCGCT
ACCCGTCCCTTCATTACTATCTTCACCTTCATCCCCCATGCCAGTGTCGTCCTCATCGTCATCATCGTCC
TCTTCATCCTCCTCATAATCTTCATGTTCGCCGTCATTTTCGTCGTCATCCTCTTCTTCATCATCTGAAT
CTATTACAATCACATCATCGCCCTTACCTTGTCCATCCTGAGAACTTGTAGTAGTTTGCTGGTCACTTTG
AAGGGGGCCGAGATCGATTTGCAGAGATTGGCTAGTCTCTTCTGAATCCTCCATAGGCGTGTAATCTCCT
TGCGTCCGGGAAGCGGCCGCACTTCCCCCGGAGCCTCCGCTTCCGCCCTTGTACAGCTCGTCCATGCCGA
GAGTGATCCCGGCGGCGGTCACGAACTCCAGCAGGACCATGTGATCGCGCTTCTCGTTGGGGTCTTTGCT
CAGCTTGGACTGGGTGCTCAGGTAGTGGTTGTCGGGCAGCAGCACGGGGCCGTCGCCGATGGGGGTGTTC
TGCTGGTAGTGGTCGGCGAGCTGCACGCTGCCGTCCTCGATGTTGTGGCGGATCTTGAAGTTCACCTTGA
TGCCGTTCTTCTGCTTGTCGGCCATGATATAGACGTTGTGGCTGTTGTAGTTGTACTCCAGCTTGTGCCC
CAGGATGTTGCCGTCCTCCTTGAAGTCGATGCCCTTCAGCTCGATGCGGTTCACCAGGGTGTCGCCCTCG
AACTTCACCTCGGCGCGGGTCTTGTAGTTGCCGTCGTCCTTGAAGAAGATGGTGCGCTCCTGGACGTAGC
CTTCGGGCATGGCGGACTTGAAGAAGTCGTGCTGCTTCATGTGGTCGGGGTAGCGGCTGAAGCACTGCAC
GCCGTAGGTCAGGGTGGTCACGAGGGTGGGCCAGGGCACGGGCAGCTTGCCGGTGGTGCAGATGAACTTC
AGGGTCAGCTTGCCGTAGGTGGCATCGCCCTCGCCCTCGCCGGACACGCTGAACTTGTGGCCGTTTACGT
CGCCGTCCAGCTCGACCAGGATGGGCACCACCCCGGTGAACAGCTCCTCGCCCTTGCTCACCATGGTGGC
GACCGGTGGATCCCGGGCCCGCGGTACCGTCGACTGCAGAATTCGGTTCACTAAACGAGCCCGGTTCACT
AAACGAGCTCTGCTTATATAGACCTCCCACCGTACACGCCTACCGCCCATTTGCGTCAATGGGGCGGAGT
TGTTACGACATTTTGGAAAGTCCCGTTGATTTTGGTGCCAAAACAAACTCCCATTGACGTCAATGGGGTG
GAGACTTGGAAATCCCCGTGAGTCAAACCGCTATCCACGCCCATTGATGTACTGCCAAAACCGCATCACC
ATGGTAATAGCGATGACTAATACGTAGATGTACTGCCAAGTAGGAAAGTCCCATAAGGTCATGTACTGGG
CATAATGCCAGGCGGGCCATTTACCGTCATTGACGTCAATAGGGGGCGTACTTGGCATATGATACACTTG
ATGTACTGCCAAGTGGGCAGTTTACCGTAAATACTCCACCCATTGACGTCAATGGAAAGTCCCTATTGGC
GTTACTATGGGAACATACGTCATTATTGACGTCAATGGGCGGGGGTCGTTGGGCGGTCAGCCAGGCGGGC
CATTTACCGTAAGTTATGTAACGCGGAACTCCATATATGGGCTATGAACTAATGACCCCGTAATTGATTA
CTATTAATAACTAGCACGCGTTCGAAGCTTGAGCTCGGTCCCCTCGGGGTTGGGAGGTGGGTCTGAAACG
ATAATGGTGAATATCCCTGCCTAACTCTATTCACTATAGAAAGTACAGCAAAAACTATTCTTAAACCTAC
CAAGCCTCCTACTATCATTATGAATAATTTTATATACCACAGCCAATTTGTTATGTTAAACCAATTCCAC
AAACTTGCCCATTTATCTAATTCCAATAATTCTTGTTCATTCTTTTCTTGCTGGTTTTGCGATTCTTCAA
TTAAGGAGTGTATTAAGCTTGTGTAATTGTTAATTTCTCTGTCCCACTCCATCCAGGTCGTGTGATTCCA
AATCTGTTCCAGAGATTTATTACTCCAACTAGCATTCCAAGGCACAGCAGTGGTGCAAATGAGTTTTCCA
GAGCAACCCCAAATCCCCAGGAGCTGTTGATCCTTTAGGTATCTTTCCACAGCCAGGATTCTTGCCTGGA
GCTGCTTGATGCCCCAGACTGTGAGTTGCAACAGATGCTGTTGCGCCTCAATAGCCCTCAGCAAATTGTT
CTGCTGCTGCACTATACCAGACAATAATTGTCTGGCCTGTACCGTCAGCGTCATTGACGCTGCGCCCATA
GTGCTTCCTGCTGCTCCCAAGAACCCAAGGAACAAAGCTCCTATTCCCACTGCTCTTTTTTCTCTCTGCA
CCACTCTTCTCTTTGCCTTGGTGGGTGCTACTCCTAATGGTTCAATTTTTACTACTTTATATTTATATAA
TTCACTTCTCCAATTGTCCCTCATATCTCCTCCTTATGGTGTTTTACTAAACTTTTCCATGTTCTAATCC
TCATCCTGTCTACTTGCCACACAATCATCACCTGCCATCTGTTTTCCATAATCCCTAATGATCTTTGCTT
TTCTTCTTGGCACTACTTTTATGTCACTATTATCTTGTATTACTACTGCCCCTTCACCTTTCCAGAGGAG
CTTTGCTGGTCCTTTCCAAAGTGGATTTCTGCTGTCCCTGTAATAAACCCGAAAATTTTGAATTTTTGTA
ATTTGTTTTTGTAATTCTTTAGTTTGTATGTCTGTTGCTATTATGTCTACTATTCTTTCCCCTGCACTGT
ACCCCCCAATCCCCCCTTTTCTTTTAAAATTGTGGATGAATACTGCCATTTGTACTGCTGTCTTAAGATG
TTCAGCCTGATCTCTTACCTGTCCTATAATTTTCTTTAATTCTTTATTCATAGATTCTACTACTCCTTGA
CTTTGGGGATTGTAGGGAATTTCCAGGTCTGAAGATCCTGCTGCTTGCTGTGCTTTTTTCTTACTTTTGT
TTTGCTCTTCCTCTATCTTGTCTAAAGCTTCCTTGGTGTCTTTTATCTCTATCCTTTGATGCACACAATA
GAGGGTTGCTACTGTATTATATAATGATCTAAGTTCTTCTGATCCTGTCTGAAGGGATGGTTGTAGCTGT
CCCAGTATTTGTCTACAGCCTTCTGATGTTTCTAACAGGCCAGTATTAACTGCGAATCGTTCTAGCTCCC
TGCTTGCCCATACTATATGTTTTAATTTATATTTTTTCTTTCCCCCTGGCCTTAACCGAATTTTTTCCCA
TCGCGATCTAATTCTCCCCCGCTTAATACTGACGCTCTCGCACCCATCTCTCTCCTTCTAGCCTCCGCTA
GTCAAAATTTTTGGCGTACTCACCAGTCGCCGCCCCTCGCCTCTTGCCGTGCGCGCTTCAGCAAGCCGAG
TCCTGCGTCGAGAGAGCTCCTCTGGTTTCCCTTTCGCTTTCAAGTCCCTGTTCGGGCGCCACTGCTAGAG
ATTTTCCACACTGACTAAAAGGGTCTGAGGGATCTCTAGTTACCAGAGTCACACAACAGACGGGCACACA
CTACTTGAAGCACTCAAGGCAAGCTTTATTGAGGCTTAAGCAGTGGGTTCCCTAGTTAGCCAGAGAGCTC
CCAGGCTCAGATCTGGTCTAACCAGAGAGACCCAGTACAGGCAAAAAGCAGCTGCTTATATGCAGGATCT
GAGGGCTCGCCACTCCCCAGTCCCGCCCAGGCCACGCCTCCCATGGTAATAGCGATGACTAATACGTAGA
TGTACTGCCAAGTAGGAAAGTCCCATAAGGTCATGTACTGGGCATAATGCCAGGCGGGCCATTTACCGTC
ATTGACGTCAATAGGGGGCGTACTTGGCATATGATACACTTGATGTACTGCCAAGTGGGCAGTTTACCGT
AAATACTCCACCCATTGACGTCAATGGAAAGTCCCTATTGGCGTTACTATGGGAACATACGTCATTATTG
ACGTCAATGGGCGGGGGTCGTTGGGCGGTCAGCCAGGCGGGCCATTTACCGTAAGTTATGTAACGCGGAA
CTCCATATATGGGCTATGAACTAATGACCCCGTAATTGATTACTATTAATAACTAGTCAATAATCAATGT
CGACCCAGGTGGCACTTTTCGGGGAAATGTGCGCGGAACCCCTATTTGTTTATTTTTCTAAATACATTCA
AATATGTATCCGCTCATGAGACAATAACCCTGATAAATGCTTCAATAATATTGAAAAAGGAAGAGTATGA
GTATTCAACATTTCCGTGTCGCCCTTATTCCCTTTTTTGCGGCATTTTGCCTTCCTGTTTTTGCTCACCC
AGAAACGCTGGTGAAAGTAAAAGATGCTGAAGATCAGTTGGGTGCACGAGTGGGTTACATCGAACTGGAT
CTCAACAGCGGTAAGATCCTTGAGAGTTTTCGCCCCGAAGAACGTTTTCCAATGATGAGCACTTTTAAAG
TTCTGCTATGTGGCGCGGTATTATCCCGTATTGACGCCGGGCAAGAGCAACTCGGTCGCCGCATACACTA
TTCTCAGAATGACTTGGTTGAGTACTCACCAGTCACAGAAAAGCATCTTACGGATGGCATGACAGTAAGA
GAATTATGCAGTGCTGCCATAACCATGAGTGATAACACTGCGGCCAACTTACTTCTGACAACGATCGGAG
GACCGAAGGAGCTAACCGCTTTTTTGCACAACATGGGGGATCATGTAACTCGCCTTGATCGTTGGGAACC
GGAGCTGAATGAAGCCATACCAAACGACGAGCGTGACACCACGATGCCTGTAGCAATGGCAACAACGTTG
CGCAAACTATTAACTGGCGAACTACTTACTCTAGCTTCCCGGCAACAATTAATAGACTGGATGGAGGCGG
ATAAAGTTGCAGGACCACTTCTGCGCTCGGCCCTTCCGGCTGGCTGGTTTATTGCTGATAAATCTGGAGC
CGGTGAGCGTGGGTCTCGCGGTATCATTGCAGCACTGGGGCCAGATGGTAAGCCCTCCCGTATCGTAGTT
ATCTACACGACGGGGAGTCAGGCAACTATGGATGAACGAAATAGACAGATCGCTGAGATAGGTGCCTCAC
TGATTAAGCATTGGTAACTGTCAGACCAAGTTTACTCATATATACTTTAGATTGATTTAAAACTTCATTT
TTAATTTAAAAGGATCTAGGTGAAGATCCTTTTTGATAATCTCATGACCAAAATCCCTTAACGTGAGTTT
TCGTTCCACTGAGCGTCAGACCCCGTAGAAAAGATCAAAGGATCTTCTTGAGATCCTTTTTTTCTGCGCG
TAATCTGCTGCTTGCAAACAAAAAAACCACCGCTACCAGCGGTGGTTTGTTTGCCGGATCAAGAGCTACC
AACTCTTTTTCCGAAGGTAACTGGCTTCAGCAGAGCGCAGATACCAAATACTGTTCTTCTAGTGTAGCCG
TAGTTAGGCCACCACTTCAAGAACTCTGTAGCACCGCCTACATACCTCGCTCTGCTAATCCTGTTACCAG
TGGCTGCTGCCAGTGGCGATAAGTCGTGTCTTACCGGGTTGGACTCAAGACGATAGTTACCGGATAAGGC
GCAGCGGTCGGGCTGAACGGGGGGTTCGTGCACACAGCCCAGCTTGGAGCGAACGACCTACACCGAACTG
AGATACCTACAGCGTGAGCTATGAGAAAGCGCCACGCTTCCCGAAGGGAGAAAGGCGGACAGGTATCCGG
TAAGCGGCAGGGTCGGAACAGGAGAGCGCACGAGGGAGCTTCCAGGGGGAAACGCCTGGTATCTTTATAG
TCCTGTCGGGTTTCGCCACCTCTGACTTGAGCGTCGATTTTTGTGATGCTCGTCAGGGGGGCGGAGCCTA
TGGAAAAACGCCAGCAACGCGGCCTTTTTACGGTTCCTGGCCTTTTGCTGGCCTTTTGCTCACATGTTCT
TTCCTGCGTTATCCCCTGCTTCTGTGGATAACCGTATTACCGCCTTTGAGTGAGCTGATACCGCTCGCCG
CAGCCGAACGACCGAGCGCAGCGAGTCAGTGAGCGAGGAAGCGGAAGAGCGCCCAATACGCAAACCGCCT
CTCCCCGCGCGTTGGCCGATTCATTAATGCAGCGGATCCAGACATGATAAGATACATTGATGAGTTTGGA
CAAACCACAACTAGAATGCAGTGAAAAAAATGCTTTATTTGTGAAATTTGTGATGCTATTGCTTTATTTG
TAACCATTATAAGCTGCAATAAACAAGTTAGCTTTTTGCAAAAGCCTAGGCCTCCAAAAAAGCCTCCTCA
CTACTTCTGGAATAGCTCAGAGGCCGAGGCGGCCTCGGCCTCTGCATAAATAAAAAAAATTAGTCAGCCA
TGGGGCGGAGAATGGGCGGAACTGGGCGGAGTTAGGGGCGGGATGGGCGGAGTTAGGGGCGGGACTATGG
TTGCTGACTAATTGAGATGCGGATCCGCTGGCACGACAGGTTTCCCGACTGGAAAGCGGGCAGTGAGCGC
AACGCAATTAATGTGAGTTAGCTCACTCATTAGGCACCCCAGGCTTTACACTTTATGCTTCCGGCTCGTA
TGTTGTGTGGAATTGTGAGCGGATAACAATTTCACACAGGAAACAGCTATGACCATGATTACGCCAAGCT
TGGGCTGCAGGTCGAGGGATCTCCATAAGAGAAGAGGGACAGCTATGACTGGGAGTAGTCAGGAGAGGAG
GAAAAATCTGGCTAGTAAAACATGTAAGGAAAATTTTAGGGATGTTAAAGAAAAAAATAACACAAAACAA
AATAT
Features (pLannotate 1.2.2; 29 found; start..end, strand, type, name):
    199..254     -  polyA_signal   β-globin poly(A) signal: rabbit β-globin polyadenylation signal (Gil and Proudfoot, 1987)
    340..475     -  LTR            3' LTR (ΔU3) (fragment): self-inactivating 3' long terminal repeat (LTR) from HIV-1
    477..545     -  CDS            nef (fragment): NEF_HV1Z2 - Experimental evidence at protein level: Swiss-Prot protein existence level 1. Extracellular Nef protein targets CD4(+) T-lymphocytes for apoptosis by interacting with CXCR4 surface receptors. From Human immunodeficiency virus type 1 group M subtype D (isolate Z2/CDC-Z34) (HIV-1).
    571..1965    -  CDS            TPR (fragment): TPR_HUMAN - Experimental evidence at protein level: Swiss-Prot protein existence level 1. Component of the nuclear pore complex (NPC), a complex required for the trafficking across the nuclear envelope. Functions as a scaffolding element in the nuclear phase of the NPC essential for normal nucleocytoplasmic transport of proteins and mRNAs, plays a role in the establishment of nuclear-peripheral chromatin compartmentalization in interphase, and in the mitotic spindle checkpoint signaling during mitosis. Involved in the quality control and retention of unspliced mRNAs in the nucleus; in associat
   2008..2724    -  CDS            mEGFP: mEGFP is a basic (constitutively fluorescent) green fluorescent protein published in 2002, derived from Aequorea victoria. It has moderate acid sensitivity.
   2738..2775    -  misc_feature   MCS (fragment): multiple cloning site
   2774..2790    -  promoter       tight TRE promoter (fragment): Tet-responsive promoter PTight, consisting of seven tet operator sequences followed by the minimal CMV promoter
   2806..3009    -  promoter       CMV promoter: human cytomegalovirus (CMV) immediate early promoter
   3010..3313    -  enhancer       CMV enhancer: human cytomegalovirus immediate early enhancer
   3381..3397    -  misc_feature   MCS (fragment): multiple cloning site
   3397..3422    -  CDS            Rev (fragment): human immunodeficiency virus 1 (HIV-1) Rev protein; rev; enhances nuclear export of unspliced and incompletely spliced viral mRNAs
   3799..4032    -  misc_feature   RRE: The Rev response element (RRE) of HIV-1 allows for Rev-dependent mRNA export from the nucleus to the cytoplasm.
   4166..4249    -  CDS            vif (fragment): VIF_HV1BR - Experimental evidence at protein level: Swiss-Prot protein existence level 1. Counteracts the innate antiviral activity of host APOBEC3F and APOBEC3G. Forms a complex with host APOBEC3F and APOBEC3G thus preventing the entry of these lethally hypermutating enzymes into progeny virions. Recruits an active E3 ubiquitin ligase complex composed of elongin BC, CUL5, and RBX2 to induce polyubiquitination of APOBEC3G and APOBEC3F. In turn, they are directed to the 26S proteasome for degradation. Vif interaction with APOBEC3G also blocks its cytidine deaminase activity in a proteasome-inde
   4392..4509    -  misc_feature   cPPT/CTS: central polypurine tract and central termination sequence of HIV-1
   4658..5017    -  CDS            HIV-1 gag (fragment): gag protein from human immunodeficiency virus 1; gag
   5001..5126    -  misc_feature   HIV-1 Ψ: packaging signal of human immunodeficiency virus type 1
   5173..5430    -  LTR            5' LTR (truncated): truncated 5' long terminal repeat (LTR) from HIV-1
   5432..5811    -  enhancer       CMV enhancer: human cytomegalovirus immediate early enhancer
   5842..5946    +  promoter       AmpR promoter: bla
   5947..6807    +  CDS            AmpR: β-lactamase; bla; confers resistance to ampicillin, carbenicillin, and related antibiotics
   6978..7566    +  rep_origin     ori: high-copy-number ColE1/pMB1/pBR322/pUC origin of replication
   7749..7803    +  CDS            lacI (fragment): lac repressor; lacI; The lac repressor binds to the lac operator to inhibit transcription in E. coli. This inhibition can be relieved by adding lactose or isopropyl-β-D-thiogalactopyranoside (IPTG).
   7805..7939    -  polyA_signal   SV40 poly(A) signal: SV40 polyadenylation signal
   7959..8094    -  rep_origin     SV40 ori: SV40 origin of replication
   8118..8140    -  promoter       SV40 promoter (fragment): SV40 enhancer and early promoter
   8147..8186    +  CDS            lacI (fragment): lac repressor; lacI; The lac repressor binds to the lac operator to inhibit transcription in E. coli. This inhibition can be relieved by adding lactose or isopropyl-β-D-thiogalactopyranoside (IPTG).
   8199..8220    +  protein_bind   CAP binding site: CAP binding activates transcription in the presence of cAMP. E. coli catabolite activator protein
   8235..8265    +  promoter       lac promoter: promoter for the E. coli lac operon
   8273..8289    +  protein_bind   lac operator: The lac repressor binds to the lac operator to inhibit transcription in E. coli. This inhibition can be relieved by adding lactose or isopropyl-β-D-thiogalactopyranoside (IPTG). lac repressor encoded by lacI
