[The description below was written by a language model from this plasmid's Addgene catalogue record and pLannotate feature annotations shown in this document.]
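Description:
CL20_mEGFP_FOidr_075 is an 8,475-nt mammalian expression plasmid built on the CL20 backbone. The catalogue lists it simply as a mammalian expression vector, but the feature table shows the architecture of a self-inactivating HIV-1 lentiviral transfer vector. A CMV enhancer sits upstream of a truncated 5' LTR, followed by the Ψ packaging signal with a short gag fragment, the cPPT/CTS, the Rev response element, and a ΔU3 3' LTR backed by a rabbit β-globin polyadenylation signal. These elements would allow Rev-dependent export and packaging of the vector RNA and leave an integrated provirus with inactive LTRs. Small annotated fragments of vif, rev and nef appear to be residual viral sequence rather than functional genes. In bacteria the plasmid is maintained by a high-copy ColE1/pUC-type origin and selected with ampicillin through the β-lactamase gene. An SV40 origin, an SV40 poly(A) signal and remnants of lac regulatory sequence lie in the backbone.

The payload lies between the RRE and the 3' LTR and is driven by an internal CMV enhancer/promoter. It encodes monomeric EGFP fused to the N terminus of FOidr_075, an unmutated intrinsically disordered region taken from the human fusion oncoprotein JAK2_TPR. The depositor's note indicates residues 262–726 of that fusion. The insert is annotated entirely as a fragment of TPR, the nuclear pore complex protein, so this segment appears to come largely or wholly from the TPR portion. No mammalian selection marker is annotated. The stated purpose is to express the fluorescently tagged IDR in mammalian cells, and the associated study concerns links between protein condensate formation and RNA biology.
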