Addgene plasmid #244627: CL20_mEGFP_FOidr_075
Purpose: Express mEGFP-tagged intrinsically disordered protein (IDR), FOidr_075, derived from human fusion protein JAK2_TPR
Depositing lab: Richard Kriwacki. Depositing organization: St. Jude Children's Research Hospital. Publication: Proteome-wide computational analyses reveal links between protein condensate formation and RNA biology. Maiti S, Tripathi S, Baggett DW, Phillips AH, Park CG, Wang J, Wahiduzzaman, Freyaldenhoven WT, Kinger S, Pioso BJ, Bollinger JC, Somjee R, Lang B, Babu MM, Kriwacki RW. Sci Adv. 2025 Dec 5;11(49):eady1420. doi: 10.1126/sciadv.ady1420. Epub 2025 Dec 3. PubMed 41337585.
Backbone
  Vector backbone: CL20
  Vector type: Mammalian Expression
Growth in bacteria
  Bacterial resistance: Ampicillin, 100 μg/mL
  Growth temperature: 37°C
  Growth strain: NEB Stable
  Copy number: High Copy
Gene/Insert
  Gene/Insert name: FOidr_075
  Species: H. sapiens (human)
  Mutation: Unmutated
  Tag / fusion protein: monomeric EGFP (N terminal on insert)
  Cloning method: Restriction Enzyme; 5′ cloning site Unknown (unknown if destroyed)
Terms and licenses: Academic/Nonprofit Terms; Industry Terms: Not Available to Industry
Depositor comments: JAK2_TPR_262_726
How to cite: CL20_mEGFP_FOidr_075 was a gift from Richard Kriwacki (Addgene plasmid # 244627 ; http://n2t.net/addgene:244627 ; RRID:Addgene_244627)
